Addgene plasmid #164523: pDONR207 SARS-CoV-2 NSP1 124A/125A
Purpose: Gateway-compatible Entry vector, with insert of mutated NSP1 CDS from SARS-CoV-2 isolate Wuhan-Hu-1 (amino acid substitutions R124A/K125A)
Depositing lab: Mitchell Guttman. Depositing organization: California Institute of Technology. Publication: SARS-CoV-2 Disrupts Splicing, Translation, and Protein Trafficking to Suppress Host Defenses. Banerjee AK, Blanco MR, Bruce EA, Honson DD, Chen LM, Chow A, Bhat P, Ollikainen N, Quinodoz SA, Loney C, Thai J, Miller ZD, Lin AE, Schmidt MM, Stewart DG, Goldfarb D, De Lorenzo G, Rihn SJ, Voorhees RM, Botten JW, Majumdar D, Guttman M. Cell. 2020 Nov 25;183(5):1325-1339.e21. doi: 10.1016/j.cell.2020.10.004. Epub 2020 Oct 8. PubMed 33080218.
Backbone
  Vector backbone: pDONR207
  Vector type: Mammalian Expression
Growth in bacteria
  Bacterial resistance: Gentamicin, 10 μg/mL
  Growth temperature: 37°C
  Growth strain: DH5alpha
  Copy number: Unknown
Gene/Insert
  Gene/Insert name: NSP1 124A/125A
  Species: Other
  Mutation: Insert of NSP1 gene's CDS from SARS-CoV-2 isolate Wuhan-Hu-1 with amino acid substitutions R124A/K125A.
  Entrez Gene: ORF1ab (a.k.a. GU280_gp01)
  Cloning method: Gateway Cloning
  Sequencing primers: 5′ Unknown
Terms and licenses: Academic/Nonprofit Terms; Industry Terms: Not Available to Industry
How to cite: pDONR207 SARS-CoV-2 NSP1 124A/125A was a gift from Mitchell Guttman (Addgene plasmid # 164523 ; http://n2t.net/addgene:164523 ; RRID:Addgene_164523)
