[The description below was written by a language model from this plasmid's Addgene catalogue record and pLannotate feature annotations shown in this document.]
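Description:
pDONR207 SARS-CoV-2 NSP1 124A/125A is a Gateway entry clone built on the pDONR207 backbone. It carries the coding sequence of non-structural protein 1 (NSP1) from SARS-CoV-2 isolate Wuhan-Hu-1 with two alanine substitutions, R124A and K125A. The sequenced plasmid is about 3.9 kb and is propagated in E. coli through a high-copy ColE1/pUC-type origin. Selection is by gentamicin, conferred by the aacC1 gentamicin acetyltransferase gene, which lies downstream of a class 1 integron Pc promoter. The annotation also detects two partial kanamycin-resistance (aph(3')-Ia) fragments; these appear to be non-functional backbone remnants, and gentamicin is the only resistance listed in the record.

The roughly 550 bp insert is annotated as a fragment of the ORF1a replicase polyprotein, consistent with NSP1 being its N-terminal cleavage product. The functional text attached to that automated hit describes nsp10 and does not apply to this insert. The coding sequence is flanked by attL recombination sites. The software labels the upstream site attL3 and the downstream one attL2, although a standard pDONR207 entry clone would normally carry attL1 and attL2. The rrnB T1 and T2 terminators sit upstream of the cassette and insulate it from read-through transcription from the backbone.

No eukaryotic promoter, tag or reporter is annotated, so despite the catalogue's "mammalian expression" label the plasmid is not an expression construct in itself. It serves as a shuttle for moving the mutant NSP1 ORF by LR recombination into destination vectors that supply promoters and tags. The associated publication examined how SARS-CoV-2 proteins disrupt host splicing, translation and protein trafficking, which suggests use alongside wild-type NSP1, but the record does not state the functional effect of the R124A/K125A substitutions.
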