Features (pLannotate 1.2.2; 11 found; start..end, strand, type, name):
    517..545     -  promoter       Pc promoter: intI1 (promoter lies within the coding sequence); class 1 integron promoter
    523..870     -  CDS            YPR2_ECOLX (fragment): Protein predicted: Swiss-Prot protein existence level 4. From Escherichia coli.
    875..1059    +  CDS            KanR (fragment): aminoglycoside phosphotransferase; aph(3')-Ia; confers resistance to kanamycin in bacteria or G418 (Geneticin®) in eukaryotes
   1202..1790    +  rep_origin     ori: high-copy-number ColE1/pMB1/pBR322/pUC origin of replication
   1925..1952    -  terminator     rrnB T2 terminator: transcription terminator T2 from the E. coli rrnB gene
   2084..2127    +  terminator     rrnB T1 terminator: Escherichia coli rrnB; transcription terminator T1 from the E. coli rrnB gene
   2184..2279    +  protein_bind   attL3: mutant version of attL; recombination site for the Gateway® LR reaction LR Clonase™
   2282..2827    +  CDS            R1A_SARS2 (fragment): Experimental evidence at protein level: Swiss-Prot protein existence level 1. [Non-structural protein 10]: Plays a pivotal role in viral transcription by stimulating both nsp14 3'-5' exoribonuclease and nsp16 2'-O-methyltransferase activities. Therefore plays an essential role in viral mRNAs cap methylation. From Severe acute respiratory syndrome coronavirus 2 (2019-nCoV) (SARS-CoV-2).
   2826..2925    -  protein_bind   attL2: mutant version of attL; recombination site for the Gateway® LR reaction LR Clonase™
   3048..3674    +  CDS            KanR (fragment): aminoglycoside phosphotransferase; aph(3')-Ia; confers resistance to kanamycin in bacteria or G418 (Geneticin®) in eukaryotes
   3708..328     -  CDS            GmR (across the origin): gentamycin acetyltransferase; aacC1; confers resistance to gentamycin
>Addgene plasmid #164523 | pDONR207 SARS-CoV-2 NSP1 124A/125A | addgene full sequence | sequence record 323651 | Addgene NGS Result
CATAGATATAGATCTCACTACGCGGCTGCTCAAACTTGGGCAGAACGTAAGCCGCGAGAGCGCCAACAAC
CGCTTCTTGGTCGAAGGCAGCAAGCGCGATGAATGTCTTACTACGGAGCAAGTTCCCGAGGTAATCGGAG
TCCGGCTGATGTTGGGAGTAGGTGGCTACGTCTCCGAACTCACGACCGAAAAGATCAAGAGCAGCCCGCA
TGGATTTGACTTGGTCAGGGCCGAGCCTACATGTGCGAATGATGCCCATACTTGAGCCACCTAACTTTGT
TTTAGGGCGACTGCCCTGCTGCGTAACATCGTTGCTGCTGCGTAACATCGTTGCTGCTCCATAACATCAA
ACATCGACCCACGGCGTAACGCGCTTGCTGCTTGGATGCCCGAGGCATAGACTGTACAAAAAAACAGTCA
TAACAAGCCATGAAAACCGCCACTGCGCCGTTACCACCGCTGCGTTCGGTCAAGGTTCTGGACCAGTTGC
GTGAGCGCATACGCTACTTGCATTACAGTTTACGAACCGAACAGGCTTATGTCAACTGGGTTCGTGCCTT
CATCCGTTTCCACGGTGTGCGTCACCCGGCAACCTTGGGCAGCAGCGAAGTCGAGGCATTTCTGTCCTGG
CTGGCGAACGAGCGCAAGGTTTCGGTCTCCACGCATCGTCAGGCATTGGCGGCCTTGCTGTTCTTCTACG
GCAAGGTGCTGTGCACGGATCTGCCCTGGCTTCAGGAGATCGGAAGACCTCGGCCGTCGCGGCGCTTGCC
GGTGGTGCTGACCCCGGATGAAGTGGTTCGCATCCTCGGTTTTCTGGAAGGCGAGCATCGTTTGTTCGCC
CAGGACTCTAGCTATAGTTCTAGTGGTTGGCTACTAATAGGTTGTATTGATGTTGGACGAGTCGGAATCG
CAGACCGATACCAGGATCTTGCCATCCTATGGAACTGCCTCGGTGAGTTTTCTCCTTCATTACAGAAACG
GCTTTTTCAAAAATATGGTATTGATAATCCTGATATGAATAAATTGCAGTTTCATTTGATGCTCGATGAG
TTTTTCTAATCAGAATTGGTTAATTGGTTGTAACACTGGCAGAGCATTACGCTGACTTGACGGGACGGCG
CAAGCTCATGACCAAAATCCCTTAACGTGAGTTTTCGTTCCACTGAGCGTCAGACCCCGTAGAAAAGATC
AAAGGATCTTCTTGAGATCCTTTTTTTCTGCGCGTAATCTGCTGCTTGCAAACAAAAAAACCACCGCTAC
CAGCGGTGGTTTGTTTGCCGGATCAAGAGCTACCAACTCTTTTTCCGAAGGTAACTGGCTTCAGCAGAGC
GCAGATACCAAATACTGTTCTTCTAGTGTAGCCGTAGTTAGGCCACCACTTCAAGAACTCTGTAGCACCG
CCTACATACCTCGCTCTGCTAATCCTGTTACCAGTGGCTGCTGCCAGTGGCGATAAGTCGTGTCTTACCG
GGTTGGACTCAAGACGATAGTTACCGGATAAGGCGCAGCGGTCGGGCTGAACGGGGGGTTCGTGCACACA
GCCCAGCTTGGAGCGAACGACCTACACCGAACTGAGATACCTACAGCGTGAGCTATGAGAAAGCGCCACG
CTTCCCGAAGGGAGAAAGGCGGACAGGTATCCGGTAAGCGGCAGGGTCGGAACAGGAGAGCGCACGAGGG
AGCTTCCAGGGGGAAACGCCTGGTATCTTTATAGTCCTGTCGGGTTTCGCCACCTCTGACTTGAGCGTCG
ATTTTTGTGATGCTCGTCAGGGGGGCGGAGCCTATGGAAAAACGCCAGCAACGCGGCCTTTTTACGGTTC
CTGGCCTTTTGCTGGCCTTTTGCTCACATGTTCTTTCCTGCGTTATCCCCTGATTCTGTGGATAACCGTA
TTACCGCTAGCCAGGAAGAGTTTGTAGAAACGCAAAAAGGCCATCCGTCAGGATGGCCTTCTGCTTAGTT
TGATGCCTGGCAGTTTATGGCGGGCGTCCTGCCCGCCACCCTCCGGGCCGTTGCTTCACAACGTTCAAAT
CCGCTCCCGGCGGATTTGTCCTACTCAGGAGAGCGTTCACCGACAAACAACAGATAAAACGAAAGGCCCA
GTCTTCCGACTGAGCCTTTCGTTTTATTTGATGCCTGGCAGTTCCCTACTCTCGCGTTAACGCTAGCATG
GATCTCGGGCCCCAAATAATGATTTTATTTTGACTGATAGTGACCTGTTCGTTGCAACAAATTGATGAGC
AATGCTTTTTTATAATGCCAACTTTGTACAAAAAAGTTGGCATGGAGAGCCTGGTGCCTGGCTTCAACGA
AAAGACCCACGTGCAGCTGTCTCTGCCAGTGCTGCAGGTGCGCGACGTGCTGGTGAGGGGATTCGGTGAC
TCTGTGGAGGAAGTGCTGTCTGAAGCTAGACAGCACCTGAAGGATGGTACCTGCGGACTGGTGGAGGTGG
AAAAGGGCGTGCTGCCCCAGCTGGAGCAGCCTTACGTGTTCATCAAGCGCAGCGATGCTAGGACTGCTCC
CCACGGACACGTGATGGTGGAACTGGTGGCCGAGCTGGAAGGTATCCAGTACGGTCGCTCCGGAGAGACC
CTGGGTGTGCTGGTGCCACACGTGGGTGAAATCCCCGTGGCTTACAGAAAGGTGCTGCTGGCTGCCAACG
GAAACAAGGGTGCCGGCGGACACTCCTACGGTGCTGACCTGAAGTCTTTCGACCTGGGCGACGAGCTGGG
AACTGACCCTTACGAGGACTTCCAGGAAAACTGGAACACCAAGCACAGCTCCGGAGTGACCAGAGAGCTG
ATGCGTGAACTGAACGGTGGCTAATACCCAACTTTCTTGTACAAAGTTGGCATTATAAGAAAGCATTGCT
TATCAATTTGTTGCAACGAACAGGTCACTATCAGTCAAAATAAAATCATTATTTGCCATCCAGCTGCAGC
TCTGGCCCGTGTCTCAAAATCTCTGATGTTACATTGCACAAGATAAAAATATATCATCATGAACAATAAA
ACTGTCTGCTTACATAAACAGTAATACAAGGGGTGTTATGAGCCATATTCAACGGGAAACGTCGAGGCCG
CGATTAAATTCCAACATGGATGCTGATTTATATGGGTATAAATGGGCTCGCGATAATGTCGGGCAATCAG
GTGCGACAATCTATCGCTTGTATGGGAAGCCCGATGCGCCAGAGTTGTTTCTGAAACATGGCAAAGGTAG
CGTTGCCAATGATGTTACAGATGAGATGGTCAGACTAAACTGGCTGACGGAATTTATGCCTCTTCCGACC
ATCAAGCATTTTATCCGTACTCCTGATGATGCATGGTTACTCACCACTGCGATCCCCGGAAAAACAGCAT
TCCAGGTATTAGAAGAATATCCTGATTCAGGTGAAAATATTGTTGATGCGCTGGCAGTGTTCCTGCGCCG
GTTGCATTCGATTCCTGTTTGTAATTGTCCTTTTAACAGCGATCGCGTATTTCGTCTCGCTCAGGCGCAA
TCACGAATGAATAACGGTTTGGTTGATGCGAGTGATTTTGATGACGAGCGTAATGGCTGGCCTGTTGAAC
AAGTCTGGAAAGAAATGCATAAACTTTTGCCATTCTCACCGGATTCAGTCGTCACTCATGGTGATTTCTC
ACTTGATAACCTTATTTTTGACGAGGGGAAATTAGGCCGGGAAGCCGATCTCGGCTTGAACGAATTGTTA
GGTGGCGGTACTTGGGTCGATATCAAAGTGCATCACTTCTTCCCGTATGCCCAACTTTGTATAGAGAGCC
ACTGCGGGATCGTCACCGTAATCTGCTTGCACGTAGATCACATAAGCACCAAGCGCGTTGGCCTCATGCT
TGAGGAGATTGATGAGCGCGGTGGCAATGCCCTGCCTCCGGTGCTCGCCGGAGACTGCGAGAT
